>Addgene plasmid #69908 | pcDNA3.1(+) ZKSCAN1 MCS-WT Split GFP | depositor full sequence | sequence record 129564 | pcDNA3.1(+) ZKSCAN1 MCS-WT Split GFP sequence 7424 bps
GACGGATCGGGAGATCTCCCGATCCCCTATGGTGCACTCTCAGTACAATCTGCTCTGATGCCGCATAGTT
AAGCCAGTATCTGCTCCCTGCTTGTGTGTTGGAGGTCGCTGAGTAGTGCGCGAGCAAAATTTAAGCTACA
ACAAGGCAAGGCTTGACCGACAATTGCATGAAGAATCTGCTTAGGGTTAGGCGTTTTGCGCTGCTTCGCG
ATGTACGGGCCAGATATACGCGTTGACATTGATTATTGACTAGTTATTAATAGTAATCAATTACGGGGTC
ATTAGTTCATAGCCCATATATGGAGTTCCGCGTTACATAACTTACGGTAAATGGCCCGCCTGGCTGACCG
CCCAACGACCCCCGCCCATTGACGTCAATAATGACGTATGTTCCCATAGTAACGCCAATAGGGACTTTCC
ATTGACGTCAATGGGTGGAGTATTTACGGTAAACTGCCCACTTGGCAGTACATCAAGTGTATCATATGCC
AAGTACGCCCCCTATTGACGTCAATGACGGTAAATGGCCCGCCTGGCATTATGCCCAGTACATGACCTTA
TGGGACTTTCCTACTTGGCAGTACATCTACGTATTAGTCATCGCTATTACCATGGTGATGCGGTTTTGGC
AGTACATCAATGGGCGTGGATAGCGGTTTGACTCACGGGGATTTCCAAGTCTCCACCCCATTGACGTCAA
TGGGAGTTTGTTTTGGCACCAAAATCAACGGGACTTTCCAAAATGTCGTAACAACTCCGCCCCATTGACG
CAAATGGGCGGTAGGCGTGTACGGTGGGAGGTCTATATAAGCAGAGCTCTCTGGCTAACTAGAGAACCCA
CTGCTTACTGGCTTATCGAAATTAATACGACTCACTATAGGGAGACCCAAGCTGGCTAGCGTTTAAACTT
AAGCTTGGTACCGAGCTCGGATCCACTAGTCCAGTGTGGTGGAATTCAGTGACAGTGGAGATTGTACAGT
TTTTTCCTCGATTTGTCAGGATTTTTTTTTTTTGACGGAGTTTAACTTCTTGTCTCCCAGGTAGGAAGTG
CAGTGGCGTAATCTCGGCTCACTACAACCTCCACCTCCTGGGTTCAAGCGTTTCTCCTGCCTCAGCTTTC
CGAGTAGCTGGGATTACAGGCGCCTGCCACCATGCCCTGCTGACTTTTGTATTTTTAGTAGAGACGGGGT
TTCACCATGTTGGCCAGGCTGGTCTTGAACTCCTGACCGCAGGCGATTGGCCTGCCTCGGCCTCCCAAAG
TGCTGAGATTACAGGCGTGAGCCACCACCCCCGGCCTCAGGAGCGTTCTGATAGTGCCTCGATGTGCTGC
CTCCTATAAAGTGTTAGCAGCACAGATCACTTTTTGTAAAGGTACGTACTAATGACTTTTTTTTTATACT
TCAGGATGGCAGCGTGCAGCTGGCCGACCACTACCAGCAGAATACCCCCATCGGCGATGGCCCTGTGCTG
CTGCCCGATAACCACTACCTGTCCACCCAGAGCGCCCTGTCCAAGGACCCCAACGAGAAGCGCGATCACA
TGATCTACTTCGGCTTCGTGACCGCCGCCGCCATCACCCACGGCATGGACGAGCTGTACAAGTGAATCGA
TACCGGTTTAATTAACACGTGGGTAACCGTTCCGAGTCGTTAACCACCATGGCCAGCAAGGGCGCCGAGC
TGTTCACCGGCATCGTGCCCATCCTGATCGAGCTGAATGGCGATGTGAATGGCCACAAGTTCAGCGTGAG
CGGCGAGGGCGAGGGCGATGCCACCTACGGCAAGCTGACCCTGAAGTTCATCTGCACCACCGGCAAGCTG
CCTGTGCCCTGGCCCACCCTGGTGACCACCCTGAGCTACGGCGTGCAGTGCTTCTCACGCTACCCCGATC
ACATGAAGCAGCACGACTTCTTCAAGAGCGCCATGCCTGAGGGCTACATCCAGGAGCGCACCATCTTCTT
CGAGGATGACGGCAACTACAAGTCGCGCGCCGAGGTGAAGTTCGAGGGCGATACCCTGGTGAATCGCATC
GAGCTGACCGGCACCGATTTCAAGGAGGATGGCAACATCCTGGGCAATAAGATGGAGTACAACTACAACG
CCCACAATGTGTACATCATGACCGACAAGGCCAAGAATGGCATCAAGGTGAACTTCAAGATCCGCCACAA
CATCGAGGTAAGAAGCAAGGTTTCATTTAGGGGAAGGGAAATGATTCAGGACGAGAGTCTTTGTGCTGCT
GAGTGCCTGTGATGAAGAAGCATGTTAGTCCTGGGCAACGTAGCGAGACCCCATCTCTACAAAAAATAGA
AAAATTAGCCAGGTATAGTGGCGCACACCTGTGATTCCAGCTACGCAGGAGGCTGAGGTGGGAGGATTGC
TTGAGCCCAGGAGGTTGAGGCTGCAGTGAGCTGTAATCATGCCACTACTCCAACCTGGGCAACACAGCAA
GGACCCTGTCTCAAAAGCTACTTACAGAAAAGAATTAGGCTCGGCACGGTAGCTCACACCTGTAATCCCA
GCACTTTGGGAGGCTGAGGCGGGCAGATCACTTGAGGTCAGGAGTTTGAGACCAGCCTGGCCAACATGGT
GAAACCTTGTCTCTACTAAAAATATGAAAATTAGCCAGGCATGGTGGCACATTCCTGTAATCCCAGCTAC
TCGGGAGGCTGAGGCAGGAGAATCACTTGAACCCAGGAGGTGGAGGTTGCAGTAAGCCGAGATCGTACCA
CTGTGCTCTAGCCTTGGTGACAGAGCGAGACTGTCTTAAAAAAAAAAAAAAAAAAAAAAGAATTAATTAA
AAATTTAAAAAAAAATGAAAAAAAGCTGCATGCTTGTTTTTTGTTTTTAGTTATTCTACATTGTTGTCAT
TATTACCAAATATTGGGGAAAATACAACTTACAGACCAATCTCAGGAGTTAAATGTTACTACGAAGGCAA
ATGAACTATGCGTAATGAACCTGGTAGGCATTAGCGGCCGCTCGAGTCTAGAGGGCCCGTTTAAACCCGC
TGATCAGCCTCGACTGTGCCTTCTAGTTGCCAGCCATCTGTTGTTTGCCCCTCCCCCGTGCCTTCCTTGA
CCCTGGAAGGTGCCACTCCCACTGTCCTTTCCTAATAAAATGAGGAAATTGCATCGCATTGTCTGAGTAG
GTGTCATTCTATTCTGGGGGGTGGGGTGGGGCAGGACAGCAAGGGGGAGGATTGGGAAGACAATAGCAGG
CATGCTGGGGATGCGGTGGGCTCTATGGCTTCTGAGGCGGAAAGAACCAGCTGGGGCTCTAGGGGGTATC
CCC
[124 nt withheld, positions 3294-3417]
C
[91 nt withheld, positions 3419-3509]
A
[49 nt withheld, positions 3511-3559]
CCTTTGACGTTGGAGTCCACGTTCTTT
[37 nt withheld, positions 3587-3623]
ACCCTATCTCGGTCTATTCTTTTGATTTATAAGGGATTTTGCCGATTTCGGCCTATTGGTTAAAAAATGA
GCTGATTTAACAAAAATTTAACGCGAATTAATTCTGTGGAATGTGTGTCAGTTAGGGTGTGGAAAGTCCC
CAGGCTCCCCAGCAGGCAGAAGTATGCAAAGCATGCATCTCAATTAGTCAGCAACCAGGTGTGGAAAGTC
CCCAGGCTCCCCAGCAGGCAGAAGTATGCAAAGCATGCATCTCAATTAGTCAGCAACCATAGTCCCGCCC
CTAACTCCGCCCATCCCGCCCCTAACTCCGCCCAGTTCCGCCCATTCTCCGCCCCATGGCTGACTAATTT
TTTTTATTTATGCAGAGGCCGAGGCCGCCTCTGCCTCTGAGCTATTCCAGAAGTAGTGAGGAGGCTTTTT
TGGAGGCCTAGGCTTTTGCAAAAAGCTCCCGGGAGCTTGTATATCCATTTTCGGATCTGATCAAGAGACA
GGATGAGGATCGTTTCGCATGATTGAACAAGATGGATTGCACGCAGGTTCTCCGGCCGCTTGGGTGGAGA
GGCTATTCGGCTATGACTGGGCACAACAGACAATCGGCTGCTCTGATGCCGCCGTGTTCCGGCTGTCAGC
GCAGGGGCGCCCGGTTCTTTTTGTCAAGACCGACCTGTCCGGTGCCCTGAATGAACTGCAGGACGAGGCA
GCGCGGCTATCGTGGCTGGCCACGACGGGCGTTCCTTGCGCAGCTGTGCTCGACGTTGTCACTGAAGCGG
GAAGGGACTGGCTGCTATTGGGCGAAGTGCCGGGGCAGGATCTCCTGTCATCTCACCTTGCTCCTGCCGA
GAAAGTATCCATCATGGCTGATGCAATGCGGCGGCTGCATACGCTTGATCCGGCTACCTGCCCATTCGAC
CACCAAGCGAAACATCGCATCGAGCGAGCACGTACTCGGATGGAAGCCGGTCTTGTCGATCAGGATGATC
TGGACGAAGAGCATCAGGGGCTCGCGCCAGCCGAACTGTTCGCCAGGCTCAAGGCGCGCATGCCCGACGG
CGAGGATCTCGTCGTGACCCATGGCGATGCCTGCTTGCCGAATATCATGGTGGAAAATGGCCGCTTTTCT
GGATTCATCGACTGTGGCCGGCTGGGTGTGGCGGACCGCTATCAGGACATAGCGTTGGCTACCCGTGATA
TTGCTGAAGAGCTTGGCGGCGAATGGGCTGACCGCTTCCTCGTGCTTTACGGTATCGCCGCTCCCGATTC
GCAGCGCATCGCCTTCTATCGCCTTCTTGACGAGTTCTTCTGAGCGGGACTCTGGGGTTCGAAATGACCG
ACCAAGCGACGCCCAACCTGCCATCACGAGATTTCGATTCCACCGCCGCCTTCTATGAAAGGTTGGGCTT
CGGAATCGTTTTCCGGGACGCCGGCTGGATGATCCTCCAGCGCGGGGATCTCATGCTGGAGTTCTTCGCC
CACCCCAACTTGTTTATTGCAGCTTATAATGGTTACAAATAAAGCAATAGCATCACAAATTTCACAAATA
AAGCATTTTTTTCACTGCATTCTAGTTGTGGTTTGTCCAAACTCATCAATGTATCTTATCATGTCTGTAT
ACCGTCGACCTCTAGCTAGAGCTTGGCGTAATCATGGTCATAGCTGTTTCCTGTGTGAAATTGTTATCCG
CTCACAATTCCACACAACATACGAGCCGGAAGCATAAAGTGTAAAGCCTGGGGTGCCTAATGAGTGAGCT
AACTCACATTAATTGCGTTGCGCTCACTGCCCGCTTTCCAGTCGGGAAACCTGTCGTGCCAGCTGCATTA
ATGAATCGGCCAACGCGCGGGGAGAGGCGGTTTGCGTATTGGGCGCTCTTCCGCTTCCTCGCTCACTGAC
TCGCTGCGCTCGGTCGTTCGGCTGCGGCGAGCGGTATCAGCTCACTCAAAGGCGGTAATACGGTTATCCA
CAGAATCAGGGGATAACGCAGGAAAGAACATGTGAGCAAAAGGCCAGCAAAAGGCCAGGAACCGTAAAAA
GGCCGCGTTGCTGGCGTTTTTCCATAGGCTCCGCCCCCCTGACGAGCATCACAAAAATCGACGCTCAAGT
CAGAGGTGGCGAAACCCGACAGGACTATAAAGATACCAGGCGTTTCCCCCTGGAAGCTCCCTCGTGCGCT
CTCCTGTTCCGACCCTGCCGCTTACCGGATACCTGTCCGCCTTTCTCCCTTCGGGAAGCGTGGCGCTTTC
TCATAGCTCACGCTGTAGGTATCTCAGTTCGGTGTAGGTCGTTCGCTCCAAGCTGGGCTGTGTGCACGAA
CCCCCCGTTCAGCCCGACCGCTGCGCCTTATCCGGTAACTATCGTCTTGAGTCCAACCCGGTAAGACACG
ACTTATCGCCACTGGCAGCAGCCACTGGTAACAGGATTAGCAGAGCGAGGTATGTAGGCGGTGCTACAGA
GTTCTTGAAGTGGTGGCCTAACTACGGCTACACTAGAAGAACAGTATTTGGTATCTGCGCTCTGCTGAAG
CCAGTTACCTTCGGAAAAAGAGTTGGTAGCTCTTGATCCGGCAAACAAACCACCGCTGGTAGCGGTTTTT
TTGTTTGCAAGCAGCAGATTACGCGCAGAAAAAAAGGATCTCAAGAAGATCCTTTGATCTTTTCTACGGG
GTCTGACGCTCAGTGGAACGAAAACTCACGTTAAGGGATTTTGGTCATGAGATTATCAAAAAGGATCTTC
ACCTAGATCCTTTTAAATTAAAAATGAAGTTTTAAATCAATCTAAAGTATATATGAGTAAACTTGGTCTG
ACAGTTACCAATGCTTAATCAGTGAGGCACCTATCTCAGCGATCTGTCTATTTCGTTCATCCATAGTTGC
CTGACTCCCCGTCGTGTAGATAACTACGATACGGGAGGGCTTACCATCTGGCCCCAGTGCTGCAATGATA
CCGCGAGACCCACGCTCACCGGCTCCAGATTTATCAGCAATAAACCAGCCAGCCGGAAGGGCCGAGCGCA
GAAGTGGTCCTGCAACTTTATCCGCCTCCATCCAGTCTATTAATTGTTGCCGGGAAGCTAGAGTAAGTAG
TTCGCCAGTTAATAGTTTGCGCAACGTTGTTGCCATTGCTACAGGCATCGTGGTGTCACGCTCGTCGTTT
GGTATGGCTTCATTCAGCTCCGGTTCCCAACGATCAAGGCGAGTTACATGATCCCCCATGTTGTGCAAAA
AAGCGGTTAGCTCCTTCGGTCCTCCGATCGTTGTCAGAAGTAAGTTGGCCGCAGTGTTATCACTCATGGT
TATGGCAGCACTGCATAATTCTCTTACTGTCATGCCATCCGTAAGATGCTTTTCTGTGACTGGTGAGTAC
TCAACCAAGTCATTCTGAGAATAGTGTATGCGGCGACCGAGTTGCTCTTGCCCGGCGTCAATACGGGATA
ATACCGCGCCACATAGCAGAACTTTAAAAGTGCTCATCATTGGAAAACGTTCTTCGGGGCGAAAACTCTC
AAGGATCTTACCGCTGTTGAGATCCAGTTCGATGTAACCCACTCGTGCACCCAACTGATCTTCAGCATCT
TTTACTTTCACCAGCGTTTCTGGGTGAGCAAAAACAGGAAGGCAAAATGCCGCAAAAAAGGGAATAAGGG
CGACACGGAAATGTTGAATACTCATACTCTTCCTTTTTCAATATTATTGAAGCATTTATCAGGGTTATTG
TCTCATGAGCGGATACATATTTGAATGTATTTAGAAAAATAAACAAATAGGGGTTCCGCGCACATTTCCC
CGAAAAGTGCCACCTGACGTC
Features (pLannotate 1.2.2; 25 found; start..end, strand, type, name):
     28..80      -  misc_feature   bom (fragment): basis of mobility region from pBR322
    235..614     +  enhancer       CMV enhancer: human cytomegalovirus immediate early enhancer
    615..818     +  promoter       CMV promoter: human cytomegalovirus (CMV) immediate early promoter
    814..847     +  LTR            5' LTR (truncated) (fragment): truncated 5' long terminal repeat (LTR) from HIV-1
    863..881     +  promoter       T7 promoter: promoter for bacteriophage T7 RNA polymerase
   1034..1231    +  CDS            C9orf85 (fragment): CI085_HUMAN - Experimental evidence at protein level: Swiss-Prot protein existence level 1. From Homo sapiens (Human).
   1369..1602    +  CDS            aceGFP-h (fragment): aceGFP-h is a basic (constitutively fluorescent) long stokes shift fluorescent protein published in 2003, derived from Aequorea coerulescens.
   1659..2177    +  CDS            AcGFP1 (fragment): AcGFP1 is a basic (constitutively fluorescent) green fluorescent protein, derived from Aequorea coerulescens.
   2328..2411    -  CDS            C14orf178 (fragment): CN178_HUMAN - Experimental evidence at transcript level: Swiss-Prot protein existence level 2. From Homo sapiens (Human).
   2507..2523    -  CDS            GFP11x7 (fragment): seven tandem copies of the 11th β-strand of superfolder GFP each GFP11 associates with GFP(1-10), consisting of the first 10 β-strands, to reconstitute fluorescent GFP (Kamiyama et al., 2016)
   2568..2762    -  CDS            C9orf85 (fragment): CI085_HUMAN - Experimental evidence at protein level: Swiss-Prot protein existence level 1. From Homo sapiens (Human).
   3024..3248    +  polyA_signal   bGH poly(A) signal: bovine growth hormone polyadenylation signal
   3252..3273    +  promoter       SV40 promoter (fragment): SV40 enhancer and early promoter
   3294..3722    +  rep_origin     f1 ori (sequence partly withheld): f1 bacteriophage origin of replication; arrow indicates direction of (+) strand synthesis
   3736..4065    +  promoter       SV40 promoter: SV40 enhancer and early promoter
   4132..4923    +  CDS            neo: KKA2_KLEPN - Also known as kan, nptII. Experimental evidence at protein level: Swiss-Prot protein existence level 1. Resistance to kanamycin, neomycin, paromomycin, ribostamycin, butirosin and gentamicin B. From Klebsiella pneumoniae.
   4947..5105    +  CDS            ble (fragment): BLE_KLEPN - Experimental evidence at protein level: Swiss-Prot protein existence level 1. Binding protein with a strong affinity to the bleomycin family of antibiotics. Binds to CL990; an antimitotic-antibiotic compound. From Klebsiella pneumoniae.
   5100..5221    +  polyA_signal   SV40 poly(A) signal: SV40 polyadenylation signal
   5294..5310    -  protein_bind   lac operator: The lac repressor binds to the lac operator to inhibit transcription in E. coli. This inhibition can be relieved by adding lactose or isopropyl-β-D-thiogalactopyranoside (IPTG). lac repressor encoded by lacI
   5318..5348    -  promoter       lac promoter: promoter for the E. coli lac operon
   5363..5384    -  protein_bind   CAP binding site: CAP binding activates transcription in the presence of cAMP. E. coli catabolite activator protein
   5397..5489    -  CDS            lacI (fragment): lac repressor; lacI; The lac repressor binds to the lac operator to inhibit transcription in E. coli. This inhibition can be relieved by adding lactose or isopropyl-β-D-thiogalactopyranoside (IPTG).
   5672..6257    -  rep_origin     ori: high-copy-number ColE1/pMB1/pBR322/pUC origin of replication
   6428..7288    -  CDS            AmpR: β-lactamase; bla; confers resistance to ampicillin, carbenicillin, and related antibiotics
   7289..7393    -  promoter       AmpR promoter: bla
