[The description below was written by a language model from this plasmid's Addgene catalogue record and pLannotate feature annotations shown in this document.]
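Description:
pcDNA3.1(+) ZKSCAN1 MCS-WT Split GFP is a mammalian expression plasmid of about 7.4 kb, built on the pcDNA3.1(+) backbone and designed to produce a GFP circular RNA in transfected cells. It is maintained in E. coli through a high-copy ColE1/pUC-type origin and selected with ampicillin via the β-lactamase gene. An f1 origin is also present. The backbone carries an SV40 promoter–driven neomycin phosphotransferase cassette with an SV40 polyadenylation signal, which is the usual means of selecting stably transfected mammalian cells.

The insert, cloned between EcoRI and NotI, lies downstream of the CMV enhancer/promoter (with a T7 promoter immediately after it) and upstream of the bGH polyadenylation signal. According to the record it combines human ZKSCAN1 sequence with GFP. The feature table shows two adjacent GFP-derived fragments on the forward strand, consistent with the "split GFP" of the name. They are flanked by short matches annotated as fragments of human open reading frames, one of which appears upstream in forward orientation and downstream in reverse orientation. These hits are probably repetitive intronic sequence rather than real coding regions. An inverted-repeat arrangement of this kind would fit the known mechanism by which complementary intronic repeats pair across an exon and promote backsplicing. However, the record does not annotate the introns, splice sites or the order of the GFP halves. A few other small annotations, such as the truncated HIV-1 LTR and GFP11 fragments, look like incidental similarity matches.

The associated work concerns control of circular RNA expression by intronic repeats and splicing factors, and the plasmid serves as a reporter for circular RNA biogenesis in mammalian cells. "MCS-WT" suggests a cloning-site version with wild-type flanking sequence, though this is not spelled out.
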