Addgene plasmid #69908: pcDNA3.1(+) ZKSCAN1 MCS-WT Split GFP
Purpose: Expresses a GFP circular RNA in mammalian cells
Depositing lab: Jeremy Wilusz. Depositing organization: University of Pennsylvania. Publication: Combinatorial control of Drosophila circular RNA expression by intronic repeats, hnRNPs, and SR proteins. Kramer MC, Liang D, Tatomer DC, Gold B, March ZM, Cherry S, Wilusz JE. Genes Dev. 2015 Oct 8. 10.1101/gad.270421.115 PubMed 26450910.
Backbone
  Vector backbone: pcDNA3.1(+)
  Backbone manufacturer: Life Technologies
  Backbone size w/o insert (bp): 5428
  Total vector size (bp): 7425
  Vector type: Mammalian Expression
Growth in bacteria
  Bacterial resistance: Ampicillin, 100 μg/mL
  Growth temperature: 37°C
  Growth strain: Top10
  Copy number: Unknown
Gene/Insert
  Gene/Insert name: ZKSCAN1, GFP
  Species: H. sapiens (human)
  Entrez Gene: ZKSCAN1 (a.k.a. KOX18, PHZ-37, ZNF139, ZNF36, ZSCAN33)
  Promoter: CMV
  Cloning method: Restriction Enzyme; 5′ cloning site EcoRI (not destroyed); 3′ cloning site NotI (not destroyed)
  Sequencing primers: 5′ CGCAAATGGGCGGTAGGCGTG
Terms and licenses: Academic/Nonprofit Terms; Industry Terms: Not Available to Industry
How to cite: pcDNA3.1(+) ZKSCAN1 MCS-WT Split GFP was a gift from Jeremy Wilusz (Addgene plasmid # 69908 ; http://n2t.net/addgene:69908 ; RRID:Addgene_69908)
