>Addgene plasmid #69908 | pcDNA3.1(+) ZKSCAN1 MCS-WT Split GFP | addgene partial sequence | sequence record 127157 | CMV-F 5'-CGCAAATGGGCGGTAGGCGTG-3'
ACTAGAGAACCCACTGCTTACTGGCTTATCGAAATTAATACGACTCACTATAGGGAGACCCAAGCTGGCT
AGCGTTTAAACTTAAGCTTGGTACCGAGCTCGGATCCACTAGTCCAGTGTGGTGGAATTCAGTGACAGTG
GAGATTGTACAGTTTTTTCCTCGATTTGTCAGGATTTTTTTTTTTTGACGGAGTTTAACTTCTTGTCTCC
CAGGTAGGAAGTGCAGTGGCGTAATCTCGGCTCACTACAACCTCCACCTCCTGGGTTCAAGCGTTTCTCC
TGCCTCAGCTTTCCGAGTAGCTGGGATTACAGGCGCCTGCCACCATGCCCTGCTGACTTTTGTATTTTTA
GTAGAGACGGGGTTTCACCATGTTGGCCAGGCTGGTCTTGAACTCCTGACCGCAGGCGATTGGCCTGCCT
CGGCCTCCCAAAGTGCTGAGATTACAGGCGTGAGCCACCACCCCCGGCCTCAGGAGCGTTCTGATAGTGC
CTCGATGTGCTGCCTCCTATAAAGTGTTAGCAGCACAGATCACTTTTTGTAAAGGTACGTACTAATGACT
TTTTTTTTATACTTCAGGATGGCAGCGTGCAGCTGGCCGACCACTACCAGCAGAATACCCCCATCGGCGA
TGGCCCTGTGCTGCTGCCCGATAACCACTACCTGTCCACCCAGAGCGCCCTGTCCAAGGACCCCAACGAG
AAGCGCGATCACATGATCTACTTCGGCTTCGTGACCGCCGCCGCCATCACC
