>Addgene plasmid #69908 | pcDNA3.1(+) ZKSCAN1 MCS-WT Split GFP | addgene partial sequence | sequence record 127788 | ZKSCAN1-R 5'-gacagggtccttgctgtgtt-3'
ACCTCCTGGGCTCAAGCAATCCTCCCACCTCAGCCTCCTGCGTAGCTGGAATCACAGGTGTGCGCCACTA
TACCTGGCTAATTTTTCTATTTTTTGTAGAGATGGGGTCTCGCTACGTTGCCCAGGACTAACATGCTTCT
TCATCACAGGCACTCAGCAGCACAAAGACTCTCGTCCTGAATCATTTCCCTTCCCCTAAATGAAACCTTG
CTTCTTACCTCGATGTTGTGGCGGATCTTGAAGTTCACCTTGATGCCATTCTTGGCCTTGTCGGTCATGA
TGTACACATTGTGGGCGTTGTAGTTGTACTCCATCTTATTGCCCAGGATGTTGCCATCCTCCTTGAAATC
GGTGCCGGTCAGCTCGATGCGATTCACCAGGGTATCGCCCTCGAACTTCACCTCGGCGCGCGACTTGTAG
TTGCCGTCATCCTCGAAGAAGATGGTGCGCTCCTGGATGTAGCCCTCAGGCATGGCGCTCTTGAAGAAGT
CGTGCTGCTTCATGTGATCGGGGTAGCGTGAGAAGCACTGCACGCCGTAGCTCAGGGTGGTCACCAGGGT
GGGCCAGGGCACAGGCAGCTTGCCGGTGGTGCAGATGAACTTCAGGGTCAGCTTGCCGTAGGTGGCATCG
CCCTCGCCCTCGCCGCTCACGCTGAACTTGTGGCCATTCACATCGCCATTCAGCTCGATCAGGATGGGCA
CGATGCCGGTGAACAGCTCGGCGCCCTTGCTGGCCATGGTGGTTAACGACTCGGAACGGTTACCCACGTG
TTAATTAAACCGGTATCGATTCACTTGTACAGCTCGTCCATGCCGTGG
